Addgene plasmid #196251: pTL-Bag1-gRNA1
Purpose: Plasmid for cloning the first CRISPR-Cas9 guide RNA of multiplex guide RNAs
Depositing lab: Bing Yang. Depositing organization: University of Missouri at Columbia. Publication: Efficient CRISPR-Cas9 based cytosine base editors for phytopathogenic bacteria. Li C, Wang L, Cseke LJ, Vasconcelos F, Huguet-Tapia JC, Gassmann W, Pauwels L, White FF, Dong H, Yang B. Commun Biol. 2023 Jan 17;6(1):56. doi: 10.1038/s42003-023-04451-8. PubMed 36646768.
Backbone
  Vector backbone: pUC18
  Vector type: Bacterial Expression
Growth in bacteria
  Bacterial resistance: Tetracycline, 10 μg/mL
  Growth temperature: 37°C
  Growth strain: DH5alpha
  Copy number: High Copy
Gene/Insert
  Gene/Insert name: CRISPR-Cas9 guide RNA scaffold and multiple cloning site
  gRNA/shRNA sequence: no target sequence
  Promoter: J23119 promoter
  Cloning method: Restriction Enzyme; 5′ cloning site BsmBI (destroyed during cloning); 3′ cloning site BsmBI (destroyed during cloning)
  Sequencing primers: 5′ 5-TGGCCCGTGTCTCAAAATCTCTG-3; 3′ 5'-ATCTTTTCTACGGGGTCTGACG-3
Terms and licenses: Academic/Nonprofit Terms; Industry Terms: Not Available to Industry
How to cite: pTL-Bag1-gRNA1 was a gift from Bing Yang (Addgene plasmid # 196251 ; http://n2t.net/addgene:196251 ; RRID:Addgene_196251)
