[The description below was written by a language model from this plasmid's Addgene catalogue record and pLannotate feature annotations shown in this document.]
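Description:
pTL-Bag1-gRNA1 is a small (about 3.2 kb) bacterial cloning plasmid, catalogued as built on a pUC18 backbone, that serves as the entry module for the first guide RNA in a multiplexed CRISPR-Cas9 guide array. It replicates in E. coli at high copy from a ColE1/pUC-type origin and is selected with tetracycline, conferred by a complete tetracycline efflux gene (TcR) driven by its native tet promoter. The annotated sequence also contains several short remnants: two lacI fragments, a piece of an RSF origin, and a fragment of a kanamycin resistance gene. These look like carry-over from earlier cloning steps rather than functional elements. A T7 promoter and rrnB T1 and T2 terminator segments are also annotated.

The payload is an empty guide RNA expression cassette. According to the catalogue entry, the synthetic constitutive bacterial J23119 promoter drives the cassette, although this promoter was not picked up in the automated feature table. The Streptococcus pyogenes Cas9 gRNA scaffold is annotated, and no target spacer is present. A spacer is inserted through BsmBI sites; as a type IIS enzyme, BsmBI cuts outside its recognition sequence, so the sites are lost on insertion and the spacer joins directly to the scaffold. The insert is also described as including a multiple cloning site, which presumably supports combining this first guide unit with others, though the record does not detail the assembly scheme. The associated work concerns Cas9-based cytosine base editors for plant-pathogenic bacteria, so the plasmid is an intermediate for preparing multi-guide constructs for that kind of editing.
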