Features (pLannotate 1.2.2; 11 found; start..end, strand, type, name):
      1..54      -  CDS            lacI (fragment): lac repressor; lacI; The lac repressor binds to the lac operator to inhibit transcription in E. coli. This inhibition can be relieved by adding lactose or isopropyl-β-D-thiogalactopyranoside (IPTG).
     56..180     -  rep_origin     RSF ori (fragment): Plasmids containing the RSF 1030 origin of replication can be propagated in E. coli cells that contain additional plasmids with compatible origins.
    196..224     +  promoter       tet promoter: E. coli promoter for tetracycline efflux protein gene
    272..1462    +  CDS            TcR: tetracycline efflux protein; tet; confers resistance to tetracycline
   1560..1634    +  CDS            KanR (fragment): aminoglycoside phosphotransferase; aphA-3; confers resistance to kanamycin
   1637..1655    -  promoter       T7 promoter: promoter for bacteriophage T7 RNA polymerase
   1846..1921    +  misc_RNA       gRNA scaffold: guide RNA scaffold for the Streptococcus pyogenes CRISPR/Cas9 system
   2033..2621    +  rep_origin     ori: high-copy-number ColE1/pMB1/pBR322/pUC origin of replication
   2804..2896    +  CDS            lacI (fragment): lac repressor; lacI; The lac repressor binds to the lac operator to inhibit transcription in E. coli. This inhibition can be relieved by adding lactose or isopropyl-β-D-thiogalactopyranoside (IPTG).
   2951..2978    -  terminator     rrnB T2 terminator: transcription terminator T2 from the E. coli rrnB gene
   3110..3153    +  terminator     rrnB T1 terminator: Escherichia coli rrnB; transcription terminator T1 from the E. coli rrnB gene
>Addgene plasmid #196251 | pTL-Bag1-gRNA1 | addgene full sequence | sequence record 385941 | Addgene NGS Result
CTGCATTAATGAATCGGCCAACGCGCGGGGAGAGGCGGTTTGCGTATTGGGCGCTCTTCCGCTTCCTCGC
TCACTGACTCGCTGCGCTCGGTCGTTCGGCTGCGGCGAGCGGTATCAGCTCACTCAAAGGCGGTAATACG
GTTATCCACAGAATCAGGGGATAACGCAGGAAAGAACATGAATTAATTCTCATGTTTGACAGCTTATCAT
CGATTAGCTTTAATGCGGTAGTTTATCACAGTTAAATTGCTAACGCAGTCAGGCACCGTGTATGAAATCT
AACAATGCGCTCATCGTCATCCTCGGCACCGTCACCCTGGATGCTGTAGGCATAGGCTTGGTTATGCCGG
TACTGCCGGGCCTCTTGCGGGATATCGTCCATTCCGACAGCATCGCCAGTCACTATGGCGTGCTGCTAGC
GCTATATGCGTTGATGCAATTTCTATGCGCACCCGTTCTCGGAGCACTGTCCGACCGCTTTGGCCGCCGC
CCAGTCCTGCTCGCTTCGCTACTTGGAGCCACTATCGACTACGCGATCATGGCGACCACACCCGTCCTGT
GGATTCTCTACGCCGGACGCATCGTGGCCGGCATCACCGGCGCCACAGGTGCGGTTGCTGGCGCCTATAT
CGCCGACATCACCGATGGGGAAGATCGGGCTCGCCACTTCGGGCTCATGAGCGCTTGTTTCGGCGTGGGT
ATGGTGGCAGGCCCCGTGGCCGGGGGACTGTTGGGCGCCATCTCCTTACATGCACCATTCCTTGCGGCGG
CGGTGCTCAACGGCCTCAACCTACTACTGGGCTGCTTCCTAATGCAGGAGTCGCATAAGGGAGAGCGCCG
ACCCATGCCCTTGAGAGCCTTCAACCCAGTCAGCTCCTTCCGGTGGGCGCGGGGCATGACTATCGTCGCC
GCACTTATGACTGTCTTCTTTATCATGCAACTCGTAGGACAGGTGCCGGCAGCGCTCTGGGTCATTTTCG
GCGAGGACCGCTTTCGCTGGAGCGCGACGATGATCGGCCTGTCGCTTGCGGTATTCGGAATCTTGCACGC
CCTCGCTCAAGCCTTCGTCACTGGTCCCGCCACCAAACGTTTCGGCGAGAAGCAGGCCATTATCGCCGGC
ATGGCGGCCGACGCGCTGGGCTACGTCTTGCTGGCGTTCGCGACGCGAGGCTGGATGGCCTTCCCCATTA
TGATTCTTCTCGCTTCCGGCGGCATCGGGATGCCCGCGTTGCAGGCCATGCTGTCCAGGCAGGTAGATGA
CGACCATCAGGGACAGCTTCAAGGATCGCTCGCGGCTCTTACCAGCCTAACTTCGATCATTGGACCGCTG
ATCGTCACGGCGATTTATGCCGCCTCGGCGAGCACATGGAACGGGTTGGCATGGATTGTAGGCGCCGCCC
TATACCTTGTCTGCCTCCCCGCGTTGCGTCGCGGTGCATGGAGCCGGGCCACCTCGACCTGAATGGAAGC
CGGCGGCACCTCGCTAACGGATTCACCACTCCAAGAATTGGAGCCAATCAATTCTTGCGGAGAACTGTGA
ATGCGCAAACCAACCCTTGATCGGGGAAGAACAGTATGTCGAGCTATTTTTTGACTTACTGGGGATCAAG
CCTGATTGGGAGAAAATAAAATATCCCCTATAGTGAGTCGTATTACATGGTCATAGCTGTTTCCTGGCAG
CTCTGGCCCGTGTCTCAAAATCTCTGATGTTACATTGCACAAGATAAAAATATATCATCATGCCTCCTCT
AGAATGGGTCTCTTAGCGGAGACGAAGCTTGAAGACCGTCGACCTGCAGACTGGCTGTGTATAAGGGAGC
CTGACATTTATATTCCCCCGTCTCGGTTTTAGAGCTAGAAATAGCAAGTTAAAATAAGGCTAGTCCGTTA
TCAACTTGAAAAAGTGGCACCGAGTCGGTGCTTTTTTTCTGAGGAGACCATGCTCGAGCCACCCATGACC
AAAATCCCTTAACGTGAGTTACGCGTCGTTCCACTGAGCGTCAGACCCCGTAGAAAAGATCAAAGGATCT
TCTTGAGATCCTTTTTTTCTGCGCGTAATCTGCTGCTTGCAAACAAAAAAACCACCGCTACCAGCGGTGG
TTTGTTTGCCGGATCAAGAGCTACCAACTCTTTTTCCGAAGGTAACTGGCTTCAGCAGAGCGCAGATACC
AAATACTGTTCTTCTAGTGTAGCCGTAGTTAGGCCACCACTTCAAGAACTCTGTAGCACCGCCTACATAC
CTCGCTCTGCTAATCCTGTTACCAGTGGCTGCTGCCAGTGGCGATAAGTCGTGTCTTACCGGGTTGGACT
CAAGACGATAGTTACCGGATAAGGCGCAGCGGTCGGGCTGAACGGGGGGTTCGTGCACACAGCCCAGCTT
GGAGCGAACGACCTACACCGAACTGAGATACCTACAGCGTGAGCTATGAGAAAGCGCCACGCTTCCCGAA
GGGAGAAAGGCGGACAGGTATCCGGTAAGCGGCAGGGTCGGAACAGGAGAGCGCACGAGGGAGCTTCCAG
GGGGAAACGCCTGGTATCTTTATAGTCCTGTCGGGTTTCGCCACCTCTGACTTGAGCGTCGATTTTTGTG
ATGCTCGTCAGGGGGGCGGAGCCTATGGAAAAACGCCAGCAACGCGGCCTTTTTACGGTTCCTGGCCTTT
TGCTGGCCTTTTGCTCACATGTTCTTTCCTGCGTTATCCCCTGATTCTGTGGATAACCGTATTACCGCCT
TTGAGTGAGCTGATACCGCTCGCCGCAGCCGAACGACCGAGCGCAGCGAGTCAGTGAGCGAGGAAGCGGA
AGAGCGCCCAATACGCAAACCGCCTCTCCCCGCGCGTTGGCCGATTCATTAATGCAGCTGGCACGACAGG
TTTCCCGACTGGAAAGCGGGCAGTGAGCGCAACGCAATTAATACGCGTACCGCTAGCCAGGAAGAGTTTG
TAGAAACGCAAAAAGGCCATCCGTCAGGATGGCCTTCTGCTTAGTTTGATGCCTGGCAGTTTATGGCGGG
CGTCCTGCCCGCCACCCTCCGGGCCGTTGCTTCACAACGTTCAAATCCGCTCCCGGCGGATTTGTCCTAC
TCAGGAGAGCGTTCACCGACAAACAACAGATAAAACGAAAGGCCCAGTCTTCCGACTGAGCCTTTCGTTT
TATTTGATGCCTGGCAGTTCCCTACTCTCGCGTT
